>Addgene plasmid #148686 | pnEA-NpM-HsGIGYF2_35-105-E46AE47FN91A-GB1_AF | addgene full sequence | sequence record 358062 | Addgene NGS Result
TTCTTGAAGACGAAAGGGCCTCGTGATACGCCTATTTTTATAGGTTAATGTCATGATAATAATGGTTTCT
TAGACGTCAGGTGGCACTTTTCGGGGAAATGTGCGCGGAACCCCTATTTGTTTATTTTTCTAAATACATT
CAAATATGTATCCGCTCATGAGACAATAACCCTGATAAATGCTTCAATAATATTGAAAAAGGAAGAGTAT
GAGTATTCAACATTTCCGTGTCGCCCTTATTCCCTTTTTTGCGGCATTTTGCCTTCCTGTTTTTGCTCAC
CCAGAAACGCTGGTGAAAGTAAAAGATGCTGAAGATCAGTTGGGTGCACGAGTGGGTTACATCGAACTGG
ATCTCAACAGCGGTAAGATCCTTGAGAGTTTTCGCCCCGAAGAACGTTTTCCAATGATGAGCACTTTTAA
AGTTCTGCTATGTGGCGCGGTATTATCCCGTGTTGACGCCGGGCAAGAGCAACTCGGTCGCCGCATACAC
TATTCTCAGAATGACTTGGTTGAGTACTCACCAGTCACAGAAAAGCATCTTACGGATGGCATGACAGTAA
GAGAATTATGCAGTGCTGCCATAACCATGAGTGATAACACTGCGGCCAACTTACTTCTGACAACGATCGG
AGGACCGAAGGAGCTAACCGCTTTTTTGCACAACATGGGGGATCATGTAACTCGCCTTGATCGTTGGGAA
CCGGAGCTGAATGAAGCCATACCAAACGACGAGCGTGACACCACGATGCCTGCAGCAATGGCAACAACGT
TGCGCAAACTATTAACTGGCGAACTACTTACTCTAGCTTCCCGGCAACAATTAATAGACTGGATGGAGGC
GGATAAAGTTGCAGGACCACTTCTGCGCTCGGCCCTTCCGGCTGGCTGGTTTATTGCTGATAAATCTGGA
GCCGGTGAGCGTGGGTCTCGCGGTATCATTGCAGCACTGGGGCCAGATGGTAAGCCCTCCCGTATCGTAG
TTATCTACACGACGGGGAGTCAGGCAACTATGGATGAACGAAATAGACAGATCGCTGAGATAGGTGCCTC
ACTGATTAAGCATTGGTAACTGTCAGACCAAGTTTACTCATATATACTTTAGATTGATTTAAAACTTCAT
TTTTAATTTAAAAGGATCTAGGTGAAGATCCTTTTTGATAATCTCATGACCAAAATCCCTTAACGTGAGT
TTTCGTTCCACTGAGCGTCAGACCCCGTAGAAAAGATCAAAGGATCTTCTTGAGATCCTTTTTTTCTGCG
CGTAATCTGCTGCTTGCAAACAAAAAAACCACCGCTACCAGCGGTGGTTTGTTTGCCGGATCAAGAGCTA
CCAACTCTTTTTCCGAAGGTAACTGGCTTCAGCAGAGCGCAGATACCAAATACTGTCCTTCTAGTGTAGC
CGTAGTTAGGCCACCACTTCAAGAACTCTGTAGCACCGCCTACATACCTCGCTCTGCTAATCTTGTTACC
AGTGGCTGCTGCCAGTGGCGATAAGTCGTGTCTTACCGGGTTGGACTCAAGACGATAGTTACCGGATAAG
GCGCAGCGGTCGGGCTGAACGGGGGGTTCGTGCACACAGCCCAGCTTGGAGCGAACGACCTACACCGAAC
TGAGATACCTACAGCGTGAGCTATGAGAAAGCGCCACGCTTCCCGAAGGGAGAAAGGCGGACAGGTATCC
GGTAAGCGGCAGGGTCGGAACAGGAGAGCGCACGAGGGAGCTTCCAGGGGGAAACGCCTGGTATCTTTAT
AGTCCTGTCGGGTTTCGCCACCTCTGACTTGAGCGTCGATTTTTGTGATGCTCGTCAGGGGGGCGGAGCC
TATGGAAAAACGCCAGCAACGCGGCCTTTTTACGGTTCCTGGCCTTTTGCTGGCCTTTTGCTCACATGTT
CTTTCCTGCGTTATCCCCTGATTCTGTGGATAACCGTATTACCGCCTTTGAGTGAGCTGATACCGCTCGC
CGCAGCCGAACGACCGAGCGCAGCGAGTCAGTGAGCGAGGAAGCGGAAGAGCGCCTGATGCGGTATTTTC
TCCTTACGCATCTGTGCGGTATTTCACACCGCAATGGTGCACTCTCAGTACAATCTGCTCTGATGCCGCA
TAGTTAAGCCAGTATACACTCCGCTATCGCTACGTGACTGGGTCATGGCTGCGCCCCGACACCCGCCAAC
ACCCGCTGACGCGCCCTGACGGGCTTGTCTGCTCCCGGCATCCGCTTACAGACAAGCTGTGACCGTCTCC
GGGAGCTGCATGTGTCAGAGGTTTTCACCGTCATCACCGAAACGCGCGAGGCAGCTGCGGTAAAGCTCAT
CAGCGTGGTCGTGAAGCGATTCACAGATGTCTGCCTGTTCATCCGCGTCCAGCTCGTTGAGTTTCTCCAG
AAGCGTTAATGTCTGGCTTCTGATAAAGCGGGCCATGTTAAGGGCGGTTTTTTCCTGTTTGGTCACTGAT
GCCTCCGTGTAAGGGGGATTTCTGTTCATGGGGGTAATGATACCGATGAAACGAGAGAGGATGCTCACGA
TACGGGTTACTGATGATGAACATGCCCGGTTACTGGAACGTTGTGAGGGTAAACAACTGGCGGTATGGAT
GCGGCGGGACCAGAGAAAAATCACTCAGGGTCAATGCCAGCGCTTCGTTAATACAGATGTAGGTGTTCCA
CAGGGTAGCCAGCAGCATCCTGCGATGCAGATCCGGAACATAATGGTGCAGGGCGCTGACTTCCGCGTTT
CCAGACTTTACGAAACACGGAAACCGAAGACCATTCATGTTGTTGCTCAGGTCGCAGACGTTTTGCAGCA
GCAGTCGCTTCACGTTCGCTCGCGTATCGGTGATTCATTCTGCTAACCAGTAAGGCAACCCCGCCAGCCT
AGCCGGGTCCTCAACGACAGGAGCACGATCATGCGCACCCGTGGCCAGGACCCAACGCTGCCCGAGATGC
GCCGCGTGCGGCTGCTGGAGATGGCGGACGCGATGGATATGTTCTGCCAAGGGTTGGTTTGCGCATTCAC
AGTTCTCCGCAAGAATTGATTGGCTCCAATTCTTGGAGTGGTGAATCCGTTAGCGAGGTGCCGCCGGCTT
CCATTCAGGTCGAGGTGGCCCGGCTCCATGCACCGCGACGCAACGCGGGGAGGCAGACAAGGTATAGGGC
GGCGCCTACAATCCATGCCAACCCGTTCCATGTGCTCGCCGAGGCGGCATAAATCGCCGTGACGATCAGC
GGTCCAATGATCGAAGTTAGGCTGGTAAGAGCCGCGAGCGATCCTTGAAGCTGTCCCTGATGGTCGTCAT
CTACCTGCCTGGACAGCATGGCCTGCAACGCGGGCATCCCGATGCCGCCGGAAGCGAGAAGAATCATAAT
GGGGAAGGCCATCCAGCCTCGCGTCGCGAACGCCAGCAAGACGTAGCCCAGCGCGTCGGCCGCCATGCCG
GCGATAATGGCCTGCTTCTCGCCGAAACGTTTGGTGGCGGGACCAGTGACGAAGGCTTGAGCGAGGGCGT
GCAAGATTCCGAATACCGCAAGCGACAGGCCGATCATCGTCGCGCTCCAGCGAAAGCGGTCCTCGCCGAA
AATGACCCAGAGCGCTGCCGGCACCTGTCCTACGAGTTGCATGATAAAGAAGACAGTCATAAGTGCGGCG
ACGATAGTCATGCCCCGCGCCCACCGGAAGGAGCTGACTGGGTTGAAGGCTCTCAAGGGCATCGGTCGAG
ATCCCGGTGCCTAATGAGTGAGCTAACTTACATTAATTGCGTTGCGCTCACTGCCCGCTTTCCAGTCGGG
AAACTGTCGTGCCAGCTGCATTAATGAATCGGCCAACGCGCGGGGAGAGGCGGTTTGCGTATTGGGCGCC
AGGGTGGTTTTTCTTTTCACCAGTGAGACGGGCAACAGCTGATTGCCCTTCACCGCCTGGCCCTGAGAGA
GTTGCAGCAAGCGGTCCACGCTGGTTTGCCCCAGCAGGCGAAAATCCTGTTTGATGGTGGTTAACGGCGG
GATATAACATGAGCTGTCTTCGGTATCGTCGTATCCCACTACCGAGATATCCGCACCAACGCGCAGCCCG
GACTCGGTAATGGCGCGCATTGCGCCCAGCGCCATCTGATCGTTGGCAACCAGCATCGCAGTGGGAACGA
TGCCCTCATTCAGCATTTGCATGGTTTGTTGAAAACCGGACATGGCACTCCAGTCGCCTTCCCGTTCCGC
TATCGGCTGAATTTGATTGCGAGTGAGATATTTATGCCAGCCAGCCAGACGCAGACGCGCCGAGACAGAA
CTTAATGGGCCCGCTAACAGCGCGATTTGCTGGTGACCCAATGCGACCAGATGCTCCACGCCCAGTCGCG
TACCGTCTTCATGGGAGAAAATAATACTGTTGATGGGTGTCTGGTCAGAGACATCAAGAAATAACGCCGG
AACATTAGTGCAGGCAGCTTCCACAGCAATGGCATCCTGGTCATCCAGCGGATAGTTAATGATCAGCCCA
CTGACGCGTTGCGCGAGAAGATTGTGCACCGCCGCTTTACAGGCTTCGACGCCGCTTCGTTCTACCATCG
ACACCACCACGCTGGCACCCAGTTGATCGGCGCGAGATTTAATCGCCGCGACAATTTGCGACGGCGCGTG
CAGGGCCAGACTGGAGGTGGCAACGCCAATCAGCAACGACTGTTTGCCCGCCAGTTGTTGTGCCACGCGG
TTGGGAATGTAATTCAGCTCCGCCATCGCCGCTTCCACTTTTTCCCGCGTTTTCGCAGAAACGTGGCTGG
CCTGGTTCACCACGCGGGAAACGGTCTGATAAGAGACACCGGCATACTCTGCGACATCGTATAACGTTAC
TGGTTTCACATTCACCACCCTGAATTGACTCTCTTCCGGGCGCTATCATGCCATACCGCGAAAGGTTTTG
CGCCATTCGATGGTGTCCGGGATCTCGACGCTCTCCCTTATGCGACTCCTGCATTAGGAAGCAGCCCAGT
AGTAGGTTGAGGCCGTTGAGCACCGCCGCCGCAAGGAATGGTGCATGCAAGGAGATGGCGCCCAACAGTC
CCCCGGCCACGGGGCCTGCCACCATACCCACGCCGAAACAAGCGCTCATGAGCCCGAAGTGGCGAGCCCG
ATCTTCCCCATCGGTGATGTCGGCGATATAGGCGCCAGCAACCGCACCTGTGGCGCCGGTGATGCCGGCC
ACGATGCGTCCGGCGTAGAGGATCGAGATCTCGATCCCGCGAAATTAATACGACTCACTATAGGGGAATT
GTGAGCGGATAACAATTCCCCACTAGTAATAATTTTGTTTAACTTTAAGAAGGAGATATACCATGGAAAC
TGAAGAAGGTAAACTGGTAATCTGGATTAACGGCGATAAAGGCTATAACGGTCTCGCTGAAGTCGGTAAG
AAATTCGAGAAAGATACCGGAATTAAAGTCACCGTTGAGCATCCGGATAAACTGGAAGAGAAATTCCCAC
AGGTTGCGGCAACTGGCGATGGCCCTGACATTATCTTCTGGGCACACGACCGCTTTGGTGGCTACGCTCA
ATCTGGCCTGTTGGCTGAAATCACCCCGGACAAAGCGTTCCAGGACAAGCTGTATCCGTTTACCTGGGAT
GCCGTACGTTACAACGGCAAGCTGATTGCTTACCCGATCGCTGTTGAAGCGTTATCGCTGATTTATAACA
AAGACCTGCTGCCGAACCCGCCAAAAACCTGGGAAGAGATCCCGGCGCTGGATAAAGAACTGAAAGCGAA
AGGTAAGAGCGCCCTGATGTTCAACCTGCAAGAACCGTACTTCACCTGGCCGCTGATTGCTGCTGACGGG
GGTTATGCGTTCAAGTATGAAAACGGCAAGTACGACATTAAAGACGTGGGCGTGGATAACGCTGGCGCGA
AAGCGGGTCTGACCTTCCTGGTTGACCTGATTAAAAACAAACACATGAATGCAGACACCGATTACTCCAT
CGCAGAAGCTGCCTTTAATAAAGGCGAAACAGCGATGACCATCAACGGCCCGTGGGCATGGTCCAACATC
GACACCAGCAAAGTGAATTATGGTGTAACGGTACTGCCGACCTTCAAGGGTCAACCATCCAAACCGTTCG
TTGGCGTGCTGAGCGCAGGTATTAACGCCGCCAGTCCGAACAAAGAGCTGGCGAAAGAGTTCCTCGAAAA
CTATCTGCTGACTGATGAAGGTCTGGAAGCGGTTAATAAAGACAAACCGCTGGGTGCCGTAGCGCTGAAG
TCTTACGAGGAAGAGTTGGCGAAAGATCCACGTATTGCCGCCACGATGGAAAACGCCCAGAAAGGTGAAA
TCATGCCGAACATCCCGCAGATGTCCGCTTTCTGGTATGCCGTGCGTACTGCGGTGATCAACGCCGCCAG
CGGTCGTCAGACTGTCGATGAAGCCCTTAAAGACGCGCAGACTGGTACCGGCAGCGGCCTGGAAGTTCTG
TTCCAGGGGCCCCATATGAAGTATAAATTAGCAGATTATCGTTACGGCAGAGCATTCATGTTAGCACTTT
TCCTTAAAGACAACAAGATACCTTCAGACCTTCTGGATAAAGAATTTCTGCCTATCCTCCAGGAGGAACC
CCTTCCACCATTGGCTCTGGTACCCTTTACAGAAGAAGAACAGAGAAACTTTTCCATGTCTGTAAATAGT
GCTGCTGTCCTGCGATTGACAATGCAGTATAAACTTATCCTGAACGGTAAAACCCTGAAAGGTGAAACCA
CCACCGAAGCTGTTGACGCTGCTACCGCGGAAAAAGTTTTCAAACAGTACGCTAACGACAACGGTGTTGA
CGGTGAATGGACCTACGACGACGCTACCAAAACCTACACCGTAACGGAATGAGTTGGCTGCTGCCACCGC
TGAGCAATAACTAGCATAACCCCTTGGGGCCTCTAAACGGGTCTTGAGGGGTTTTTTGCTGAAAGGAGGA
ACTATATCCGGATATCCCGCAAGAGGCCCGGCAGTACCGGCATAACCAAGCCTATGCCTACAGCATCCAG
GGTGACGGTGCCGAGGATGACGATGAGCGCATTGTTAGATTTCATACACGGTGCCTGACTGCGTTAGCAA
TTTAACTGTGATAAACTACCGCATTAAAGCTTATCGATGATAAGCTGTCAAACATGAGAA
Features (pLannotate 1.2.2; 21 found; start..end, strand, type, name):
    104..208     +  promoter       AmpR promoter: bla
    209..1069    +  CDS            AmpR: β-lactamase; bla; confers resistance to ampicillin, carbenicillin, and related antibiotics
   1240..1828    +  rep_origin     ori: high-copy-number ColE1/pMB1/pBR322/pUC origin of replication
   2014..2153    -  misc_feature   bom: basis of mobility region from pBR322
   2255..2446    -  CDS            rop: Rop protein, which maintains plasmids at low copy number; rop
   2463..2843    +  CDS            YPB1_ECOLX: Protein predicted: Swiss-Prot protein existence level 4. From Escherichia coli.
   3085..3709    -  CDS            TcR (fragment): tetracycline efflux protein; tet; confers resistance to tetracycline
   3724..3745    -  protein_bind   CAP binding site: CAP binding activates transcription in the presence of cAMP. E. coli catabolite activator protein
   3758..4839    -  CDS            lacI: lac repressor; lacI; The lac repressor binds to the lac operator to inhibit transcription in E. coli. This inhibition can be relieved by adding lactose or isopropyl-β-D-thiogalactopyranoside (IPTG).
   4840..4917    -  promoter       lacI promoter: lacI
   4925..5204    -  CDS            TcR (fragment): tetracycline efflux protein; tet; confers resistance to tetracycline
   5226..5244    +  promoter       T7 promoter: promoter for bacteriophage T7 RNA polymerase
   5245..5269    +  protein_bind   lac operator: The lac repressor binds to the lac operator to inhibit transcription in E. coli. This inhibition can be relieved by adding lactose or isopropyl-β-D-thiogalactopyranoside (IPTG). lac repressor encoded by lacI
   5284..5306    +  RBS            RBS: efficient ribosome binding site from bacteriophage T7 gene 10 (Olins and Rangwala, 1989)
   5317..6413    +  CDS            MBP (fragment): maltose binding protein from E. coli; malE (mutated); This version of the gene does not encode a signal sequence, so MBP will remain in the cytosol.
   6450..6668    +  CDS            Gigyf1 (fragment): GGYF1_MOUSE - Also known as Kiaa4110, Perq1. Experimental evidence at protein level: Swiss-Prot protein existence level 1. May act cooperatively with GRB10 to regulate tyrosine kinase receptor signaling. May increase IGF1 receptor phosphorylation under IGF1 stimulation as well as phosphorylation of IRS1 and SHC1. From Mus musculus (Mouse).
   6684..6835    +  CDS            GB1 (fragment): B1 domain of Streptococcal protein G effective as a solubilizing fusion partner (Cheng and Patel, 2004)
   6840..6863    +  CDS            SET1 (fragment): solubility-enhancement tag derived from T7 phage gene 10B
   6871..6918    +  terminator     T7 terminator: transcription terminator for bacteriophage T7 RNA polymerase
   6941..7045    -  CDS            TcR (fragment): tetracycline efflux protein; tet; confers resistance to tetracycline
   7093..7121    -  promoter       tet promoter: E. coli promoter for tetracycline efflux protein gene
