[The description below was written by a language model from this plasmid's Addgene catalogue record and pLannotate feature annotations shown in this document.]
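Description:
pnEA-NpM-HsGIGYF2_35-105-E46AE47FN91A-GB1_AF is a roughly 7.1 kb bacterial expression plasmid for producing a mutant fragment of human GIGYF2 in E. coli. The catalogue lists the backbone as unknown, but the annotated features show a pBR322-derived, pET-like architecture. It has a ColE1/pMB1-type origin accompanied by the bom region and the rop gene, consistent with the recorded low copy number. Selection is by an ampicillin resistance cassette (bla with its own promoter). Several fragments of the tetracycline resistance gene and the tet promoter remain as non-functional backbone remnants interrupted by the lacI and expression cassettes.

Expression is driven by a T7 promoter followed by a lac operator and the T7 gene 10 ribosome binding site, and it ends at a T7 terminator. The plasmid-borne lacI gene supplies repressor, so transcription should be IPTG-inducible in hosts that provide T7 RNA polymerase. The open reading frame begins with a cytosolic maltose binding protein lacking its signal sequence. This is followed by GIGYF2 residues 35–105 carrying the E46A, E47F and N91A substitutions, and then by a C-terminal GB1 domain of streptococcal protein G, which acts as a solubility-enhancing partner. The automated annotation labels the insert as a mouse Gigyf1 fragment, most likely a homology-based match, since the catalogue identifies it as human GIGYF2. A short stretch after GB1 is annotated as a SET1 solubility tag fragment, a partial match whose significance is unclear. Any protease cleavage site between the fusion partners is not annotated.

The associated study concerns how GIGYF1/2 proteins selectively bind 4EHP to repress target mRNAs, so this mutant fragment was presumably made as recombinant protein for that work, although the record does not state the specific role of the mutations.
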