Addgene plasmid #148686: pnEA-NpM-HsGIGYF2_35-105-E46AE47FN91A-GB1_AF
Purpose: Bacterial Expression of HsGIGYF2_35-105-E46AE47FN91A
Depositing lab: Elisa Izaurralde. Depositing organization: Max Planck Institute for Developmental Biology. Publication: GIGYF1/2 proteins use auxiliary sequences to selectively bind to 4EHP and repress target mRNA expression. Peter D, Weber R, Sandmeir F, Wohlbold L, Helms S, Bawankar P, Valkov E, Igreja C, Izaurralde E. Genes Dev. 2017 Jun 1;31(11):1147-1161. doi: 10.1101/gad.299420.117. Epub 2017 Jul 11. PubMed 28698298.
Backbone
  Vector backbone: Unknown
  Vector type: Bacterial Expression
Growth in bacteria
  Bacterial resistance: Ampicillin, 100 μg/mL
  Growth temperature: 37°C
  Growth strain: DH5alpha
  Copy number: Low Copy
Gene/Insert
  Gene/Insert name: HsGIGYF2_35-105-E46AE47FN91A
  Species: H. sapiens (human)
  Entrez Gene: GIGYF2 (a.k.a. GYF2, PARK11, PERQ2, PERQ3, TNRC15)
  Cloning method: Unknown
Terms and licenses: Academic/Nonprofit Terms; Industry Terms: Not Available to Industry
Depositor comments: sequence of NCBI: NM_015575.3 or Uniprot.: Q6Y7W6-1 Plasmids from this collection were made available to the research community and donated after the lab closed. Please note that the sequence provided by the depositing laboratory may be theoretical/predicted or based on Sanger sequencing results. There may be discrepancies between sequencing results obtained by Addgene and the depositor sequence. If an Addgene verified sequence is not available, please contact before placing your order to request that our lab fully sequence the plasmid.
How to cite: pnEA-NpM-HsGIGYF2_35-105-E46AE47FN91A-GB1_AF was a gift from Elisa Izaurralde (Addgene plasmid # 148686 ; http://n2t.net/addgene:148686 ; RRID:Addgene_148686)
